>Addgene plasmid #235607 | PECAM1-mRuby3-T2A-secNluc | addgene full sequence | sequence record 476202 | Addgene NGS Result
CAGGAAACAGCTATGACCATGATTACGCCAAGCTTGGTACCGAGCTCGTTCCAACATGTATGCAGGGACA
GAGGCTATGGTCCCTACAGAGCAGGCATGGAGAGAAGGAGAAATACATACGGGCAGGAGCCAGGAGAGGG
AGGGTGTAGTGAGCAGAGACCGCGCCACTGCACTCCAGCCTGAGTGACAGAGTGAGAATCCATCTAAAAA
AAATTGCTTGCTAAAGAAGTGGTCTCCTGAGGTCTTAAGACGTTCCTGACAATGTCTTGAGTGGGTGGGA
GAGAGGCTGCAGTCATTGTGCTGTGGAATTTCAGAGGTGAGAACCACACCTAACCAAAATTACTTTCCCT
GTTTGCCTCAGTGACACAGCTGCAGGAACCCTGGTGGGTGTTGTATTAAGTAAATTTGACCTTTATTCTT
TGCAGATCTGTGAAATGTTGTCTTCTGAGGGGCCACGTGTATCTGTAGTGCTGAGGACTCCTTGGGCCTC
TGAAGTCACAGAGAGAACCCTGCAGGGTGGGGGACCAGTGTGTGACAGCCCTGCTTTGCATTTTCTTTGA
GAAGTGCTGTCATTTTGCATTTCTCTCCACCAGGGCAATCTTCAATCTTGAGAGGTGTGATCATAACTTG
CCTTGTTTCTTGTCGCTACAGAGAACGGAAGGCTCCCTTGATGGAACTGGTGGTTCTGGTGGTGGTTCTG
GTGTGAGCAAGGGCGAGGAGCTGATCAAGGAGAACATGAGAATGAAGGTGGTGATGGAGGGCAGCGTGAA
CGGCCATCAGTTCAAGTGCACCGGCGAGGGCGAGGGCAGACCCTACGAGGGCGTGCAGACCATGAGAATC
AAGGTGATCGAGGGCGGCCCCCTGCCCTTCGCCTTCGACATCCTGGCCACAAGCTTCATGTACGGCAGCA
GAACCTTCATCAAGTACCCCGCCGACATTCCCGACTTCTTCAAGCAGAGCTTCCCCGAGGGCTTCACCTG
GGAGAGAGTGACAAGATACGAGGACGGCGGCGTGGTGACCGTGACCCAAGACACAAGCCTGGAGGACGGC
GAGCTGGTGTACAACGTGAAGGTGAGAGGCGTGAACTTCCCTAGCAACGGCCCCGTGATGCAGAAGAAGA
CCAAGGGCTGGGAGCCCAACACCGAGATGATGTATCCTGCCGATGGCGGCCTGAGAGGCTACACCGACAT
CGCCCTGAAGGTGGACGGCGGGGGCCACCTGCACTGCAACTTCGTGACCACCTACAGAAGCAAGAAGACC
GTGGGCAACATCAAGATGCCCGGCGTGCACGCCGTGGACCACAGACTGGAGAGAATCGAGGAGAGCGACA
ACGAGACCTACGTGGTGCAGAGAGAGGTGGCCGTGGCCAAGTACAGCAACCTGGGCGGGGGCATGGACGA
GCTGTACAAGAACGAGGGCAGAGGAAGTCTGCTAACATGCGGTGACGTCGAGGAGAATCCTGGCCCAATG
AACTCCTTCTCCACAAGCGCCTTCGGTCCAGTTGCCTTCTCCCTGGGCCTGCTCCTGGTGTTGCCTGCTG
CCTTCCCTGCCCCAGTCTTCACACTCGAAGATTTCGTTGGGGACTGGCGACAGACAGCCGGCTACAACCT
GGACCAAGTCCTTGAACAGGGAGGTGTGTCCAGTTTGTTTCAGAATCTCGGGGTGTCCGTAACTCCGATC
CAAAGGATTGTCCTGAGCGGTGAAAATGGGCTGAAGATCGACATCCATGTCATCATCCCGTATGAAGGTC
TGAGCGGCGACCAAATGGGCCAGATCGAAAAAATTTTTAAGGTGGTGTACCCTGTGGATGATCATCACTT
TAAGGTGATCCTGCACTATGGCACACTGGTAATCGACGGGGTTACGCCGAACATGATCGACTATTTCGGA
CGGCCGTATGAAGGCATCGCCGTGTTCGACGGCAAAAAGATCACTGTAACAGGGACCCTGTGGAACGGCA
ACAAAATTATCGACGAGCGCCTGATCAACCCCGACGGCTCCCTGCTGTTCCGAGTAACCATCAACGGAGT
GACCGGCTGGCGGCTGTGCGAACGCATTCTGGCGTAAAACGCTGATCAGCCTCGACTGTGCCTTCTAGTT
GCCAGCCATCTGTTGTTTGCCCCTCCCCCGTGCCTTCCTTGACCCTGGAAGGTGCCACTCCCACTGTCCT
TTCCTAATAAAATGAGGAAATTGCATCGCATTGTCTGAGTAGGTGTCATTCTATTCTGGGGGGTGGGGTG
GGGCAGGACAGCAAGGGGGAGGATTGGGAAGACAATAGCAGGCATGCTGGGGATGCGGTGGGCTCTATGG
AAGCTTAACCTTCTGAGGCGGAAAGAACCAGATAACTTCGTATAATGTATGCTATACGAAGTTATTAGGT
CTGAAGAGGAGTTTACGTCCAGCCAAGCTTAGGATCTCGACCTCGAAATTCTACCGGGTAGGGGAGGCGC
TTTTCCCAAGGCAGTCTGGAGCATGCGCTTTAGCAGCCCCGCTGGCACTTGGCGCTACACAAGTGGCCTC
TGGCCTCGCACACATTCCACATCCACCGGTAGGCGCCAACCGGCTCCGTTCTTTGGTGGCCCCTTCGCGC
CACCTTCTACTCCTCCCCTAGTCAGGAAGTTCCCCCCCGCCCCGCAGCTCGCGTCGTGCAGGACGTGACA
AATGGAAGTAGCACGTCTCACTAGTCTCGTGCAGATGGACAGCACCGCTGAGCAATGGAAGCGGGTAGGC
CTTTGGGGCAGCGGCCAATAGCAGCTTTGCTCCTTCGCTTTCTGGGCTCAGAGGCTGGGAAGGGGTGGGT
CCGGGGGCGGGCTCAGGGGCGGGCTCAGGGGCGGGGCGGGCGCCCGAAGGTCCTCCGGAGGCCCGGCATT
CTGCACGCTTCAAAAGCGCACGTCTGCCGCGCTGTTCTCCTCTTCCTCATCTCCGGGCCTTTCGACCTGC
ATCCATCTAGATCTCGAGCAGCTGAAGCTTACCATGACCGAGTACAAGCCCACGGTGCGCCTCGCCACCC
GCGACGACGTCCCCAGGGCCGTACGCACCCTCGCCGCCGCGTTCGCCGACTACCCCGCCACGCGCCACAC
CGTCGATCCGGACCGCCACATCGAGCGGGTCACCGAGCTGCAAGAACTCTTCCTCACGCGCGTCGGGCTC
GACATCGGCAAGGTGTGGGTCGCGGACGACGGCGCCGCGGTGGCGGTCTGGACCACGCCGGAGAGCGTCG
AAGCGGGGGCGGTGTTCGCCGAGATCGGCCCGCGCATGGCCGAGTTGAGCGGTTCCCGGCTGGCCGCGCA
GCAACAGATGGAAGGCCTCCTGGCGCCGCACCGGCCCAAGGAGCCCGCGTGGTTCCTGGCCACCGTCGGC
GTCTCGCCCGACCACCAGGGCAAGGGTCTGGGCAGCGCCGTCGTGCTCCCCGGAGTGGAGGCGGCCGAGC
GCGCCGGGGTGCCCGCCTTCCTGGAGACCTCCGCGCCCCACAACCTCCCCTTCTACGAGCGGCTCGGCTT
CACCGTCACCGCCGACGTCGAGGTGCCCGAAGGACCGCGCACCTGGTGCATGACCCGCAAGCCCGGTGCC
TGACGCCCGCCCCACGACCCGCAGCGCCCGACCGAAAGGAGCGCACGACCCCATGCATCGATGATATCAG
ATCCCCGGGATGCAGAAATTGATGATCTATTAAACAATAAAGATGTCCACTAAAATGGAAGTTTTTCCTG
TCATACTTTGTTAAGAAGGGTGAGAACAGAGTACCTACATTTTGAATGGAAGGATTGGAGCTACGGGGGT
GGGGGTGGGGTGGGATTAGATAAATGCCTGCTCTTTACTGAAGGCTCTTTACTATTGCTTTATGATAATG
TTTCATAGTTGGATATCATAATTTAAACAAGCAAAACCAAATTAAGGGCCAGCTCATTCCTCCCACTCAT
GATCTATAGATCTATAGATCTCTCGTGGGATCATTGTTTTTCTCTTGATTCCCACTTTGTGGTTCTAAGT
ACTGTGGTTTCCAAATGTGTCAGTTTCATAGCCTGAAGAACGAGATCAGCAGCCTCTGTTCCACATACAC
TTCATTCTCAGTATTGTTTTGCCAAGTTCTAATTCCATCAGAAGCTGGTCGAGATCCGGAACCCTTAATA
TAACTTCGTATAATGTATGCTATACGAAGTTATTAGGTCCCTCGAAGAGGTTCACTAGGCGCGCCTACAA
TACAGCAAGGCCAGATGCACATCCCTGGAAGGACATCCATGTTCCGAGAAGAACAGATAATCCCTGTATT
TCAAGACCTCTGTGCACTTATTTATGAACCTGCCCTGCTCCCACAGAACACAGCAATTCCTCAGGCTAAG
CTGCCGGTTCTTAAATCCATCCTGCTAAGTTAATGTTGGGTAGAAAGAGATACAGAGGGGCTGTTGAATT
TCCCACATACCCTCCTTCCACCAAGTTGGAACATCCTTGGAAATTGGAAGAGCACAAGAGGAGATCCAGG
GCAAGGCCATTGGGATATTCTGAAACTTGAATATTTTGTTTTGTGCAGAGATAAAGACCTTTTCCATGCA
CCCTCATACACAGAAACCAATTTTCTTTTTTATACTCAATCATTTCTAGCGCATGGCCTGGTTAGAGGCT
GGTTTTTTCTCTTTTCCTTTGGTCCTTCAAAGGCTTGTAGTTTTGGCTAGTCCTTGTTCTTTGGAAATAC
ACAGTGCTGACCAGACAGCCTCCCCCTGTCCCCTCTATGACCTCGCCCTCCACAAATGGGAAAACCAGAC
TACTTGGGAGCACCGCCTGTGAAATACCAACCTGAAGACACCGTTCATTCAGGCAACGCACAAAACAGAA
AATGAAGGTGGAACAAGCACAGATGTTCATTCAAACATTTCGAGTAGCCTTCCACAGATTAAGATACATT
GATGAGTTTGGACAAACCACAACTAGAATGCAGTGAAAAAAATGCTTTATTTGTGAAATTTGTGATGCTA
TTGCTTTATTTGTAACCATTATAAGCTGCAATAAACAAGTTTACCCACAAATTTTGTAATCCAGAGGTTG
ATTAAGCTTTTACTTGTACAGCTCGTCCATGCCATGTGTAATCCCGGCGGCGGTCACGAACTCCAGCAGG
ACCATGTGATCGCGCTTCTCGTTGGGGTCTTTGCTCAGCTTGGACTGATGGCTCAGGTAGTGGTTGTCGG
GCAGCAGCACGGGGCCGTCGCCGATGGGGGTGTTCTGCTGGTAGTGGTCGGCGAGCTGCACGCTGCCGTC
CTCAACGTTGTGGCGGATCTTGAAGTTAGCCTTGATGCCGTTCTTCTGCTTGTCGGCCGTGATATAGACG
TTGTGGCTGTTGAAGTTGTACTCCAGCTTGTGCCCCAGGATGTTGCCGTCCTCCTTGAAGTCGATGCCCT
TCAGCTCGATGCGGTTCACCAGGGTGTCGCCCTCGAACTTCACCTCGGCGCGGGTCTTGTAGGTACCGTC
GTCCTTGAAAGAGATGGTGCGCTCCTGGACGTAGCCTTCGGGCATGGCGGACTTGAAGAAGTCGTGCTGC
TTCATGTGGTCGGGGTAGCGGCTGAAGCAGGCCACGCCGTAGCCGAAGGTGGTCACGAGGGTGGGCCAGG
GCACGGGCAGCTTGCCGGTGGTGCAGATGAACTTCAGGGTCAGCTTGCCGTTGGTGGCATCGCCCTCGCC
CTCGCCGCGGACGCTGAACTTGTGGCCGTTTACGTCGCCGTCCAGCTCGACCAGGATGGGCACCACCCCG
GTGAACAGCTCCTCGCCCTTGCTCACCATGGTGGCAAGCTTTCACGACACCTGAAATGGAAGAAAAAAAC
TTTGAACCACTGTCTGAGGCTTGAGAATGAACCAAGATCCAAACTCAAAAAGGGCAAATTCCAAGGAGAA
TTACATCAAGTGCCAAGCTGGCCTAACTTCAGTCTCCACCCACTCAGTGTGGGGAAACTCCATCGCATAA
AACCCCTCCCCCCAACCTAAAGACGACGTACTCCAAAAGCTCGAGAACTAATCGAGGTGCCTGGACGGCG
CCCGGTACTCCGTGGAGTCACATGAAGCGACGGCTGAGGACGGAAAGGCCCTTTTCCTTTGTGTGGGTGA
CTCACCCGCCCGCTCTCCCGAGCGCCGCGTCCTCCATTTTGAGCTCCCTGCAGCAGGGCCGGGAAGCGGC
CATCTTTCCGCTCACGCAACTGGTGCCGACCGGGCCAGCCTTGCCGCCCAGGGCGGGGCGATACACGGCG
GCGCGAGACCAGGCACCAGAGCAGGCCGGCCAGCTTGAGACTACCCCCGTCCGATTCTCGGTGGCCGCGC
TCGCAGGCCCCGCCTCGCCGAACATGTGCGCTGGGACGCACGGGCCCCGTCGCCGCCCGCGGCCCCAAAA
ACCGAAATACCAGTGTGCAGATCTTGGCCCGCATTTACAAGACTATCTTGCCAGAAAAAAAGCGTCGCAG
CAGGTCATCAAAAATTTTAAATGGCTAGAGACTTATCGAAAGCAGCGAGACAGGCGCGAAGGTGCCACCA
GATTCGCACGCGGCGGCCCCAGCGCCCAGGCCAGGCCTCAACTCAAGCACGAGGCGAAGGGGCTCCTTAA
GCGCAAGGCCTCGAACTCTCCCACCCACTTCCAACCCGAAGCTCGGGATCAAGAATCACGTACTGCAGCC
AGGTGGAAGTAATTCAAGGCACGCAAGGGCCATAACCCGTAAAGAGGCCAGGCCCGCGGGAACCACACAC
GGCACTTACCTGTGTTCTGGCGGCAAACCCGTTGCGAAAAAGAACGTTCACGGCGACTACTGCACTTATA
TACGGTTCTCCCCCACCCTCGGGAAAAAGGCGGAGCCAGTACACGACATCACTTTCCCAGTTTACCCCGC
GCCACCTTCTCTAGGCACCGGTTCAATTGCCGACCCCTCCCCCCAACTTCTCGGGGACTGTGGGCGATGT
GCGCTCTGCCCACTGACGGGCACCGGAGCCGCGGCCGCGTAGGGCCCAATTCGCCCTATAGTGAGTCGTA
TTACAATTCACTGGCCGTCGTTTTACAACGTCGTGACTGGGAAAACCCTGGCGTTACCCAACTTAATCGC
CTTGCAGCACATCCCCCTTTCGCCAGCTGGGGCGCCCTCTGGTAAGGTTGGGAAGCCCTGCAAAGTAAAC
TGGATGGCTTTCTTGCCGCCAAGGATCTGATGGCGCAGGGGATCAAGATCTGATCAAGAGACAGGATGAG
GATCGTTTCGCATGATTGAACAAGATGGATTGCACGCAGGTTCTCCGGCCGCTTGGGTGGAGAGGCTATT
CGGCTATGACTGGGCACAACAGACAATCGGCTGCTCTGATGCCGCCGTGTTCCGGCTGTCAGCGCAGGGG
CGCCCGGTTCTTTTTGTCAAGACCGACCTGTCCGGTGCCCTGAATGAACTGCAGGACGAGGCAGCGCGGC
TATCGTGGCTGGCCACGACGGGCGTTCCTTGCGCAGCTGTGCTCGACGTTGTCACTGAAGCGGGAAGGGA
CTGGCTGCTATTGGGCGAAGTGCCGGGGCAGGATCTCCTGTCATCCCACCTTGCTCCTGCCGAGAAAGTA
TCCATCATGGCTGATGCAATGCGGCGGCTGCATACGCTTGATCCGGCTACCTGCCCATTCGACCACCAAG
CGAAACATCGCATCGAGCGAGCACGTACTCGGATGGAAGCCGGTCTTGTCGATCAGGATGATCTGGACGA
AGAGCATCAGGGGCTCGCGCCAGCCGAACTGTTCGCCAGGCTCAAGGCGCGCATGCCCGACGGCGAGGAT
CTCGTCGTGACCCATGGCGATGCCTGCTTGCCGAATATCATGGTGGAAAATGGCCGCTTTTCTGGATTCA
TCGACTGTGGCCGGCTGGGTGTGGCGGACCGCTATCAGGACATAGCGTTGGCTACCCGTGATATTGCTGA
AGAGCTTGGCGGCGAATGGGCTGACCGCTTCCTCGTGCTTTACGGTATCGCCGCTCCCGATTCGCAGCGC
ATCGCCTTCTATCGCCTTCTTGACGAGTTCTTCTGAATTGAAAAAGGAAGAGTATGAGTATTCAACATTT
CCGTGTCGCCCTTATTCCCTTTTTTGCGGCATTTTGCCTTCCTGTTTTTGCTCACCCAGAAACGCTGGTG
AAAGTAAAAGATGCTGAAGATCAGTTGGGTGCACGAGTGGGTTACATCGAACTGGATCTCAACAGCGGTA
AGATCCTTGAGAGTTTTCGCCCCGAAGAACGTTTTCCAATGATGAGCACTTTTAAAGTTCTGCTATGTGG
CGCGGTATTATCCCGTATTGACGCCGGGCAAGAGCAACTCGGTCGCCGCATACACTATTCTCAGAATGAC
TTGGTTGAGTACTCACCAGTCACAGAAAAGCATCTTACGGATGGCATGACAGTAAGAGAATTATGCAGTG
CTGCCATAACCATGAGTGATAACACTGCGGCCAACTTACTTCTGACAACGATCGGAGGACCGAAGGAGCT
AACCGCTTTTTTGCACAACATGGGGGATCATGTAACTCGCCTTGATCGTTGGGAACCGGAGCTGAATGAA
GCCATACCAAACGACGAGCGTGACACCACGATGCCTGTAGCAATGGCAACAACGTTGCGCAAACTATTAA
CTGGCGAACTACTTACTCTAGCTTCCCGGCAACAATTAATAGACTGGATGGAGGCGGATAAAGTTGCAGG
ACCACTTCTGCGCTCGGCCCTTCCGGCTGGCTGGTTTATTGCTGATAAATCTGGAGCCGGTGAGCGTGGG
TCTCGCGGTATCATTGCAGCACTGGGGCCAGATGGTAAGCCCTCCCGTATCGTAGTTATCTACACGACGG
GGAGTCAGGCAACTATGGATGAACGAAATAGACAGATCGCTGAGATAGGTGCCTCACTGATTAAGCATTG
GTAACTGTCAGACCAAGTTTACTCATATATACTTTAGATTGATTTAAAACTTCATTTTTAATTTAAAAGG
ATCTAGGTGAAGATCCTTTTTGATAATCTCATGACCAAAATCCCTTAACGTGAGTTTTCGTTCCACTGAG
CGTCAGACCCCGTAGAAAAGATCAAAGGATCTTCTTGAGATCCTTTTTTTCTGCGCGTAATCTGCTGCTT
GCAAACAAAAAAACCACCGCTACCAGCGGTGGTTTGTTTGCCGGATCAAGAGCTACCAACTCTTTTTCCG
AAGGTAACTGGCTTCAGCAGAGCGCAGATACCAAATACTGTTCTTCTAGTGTAGCCGTAGTTAGGCCACC
ACTTCAAGAACTCTGTAGCACCGCCTACATACCTCGCTCTGCTAATCCTGTTACCAGTGGCTGCTGCCAG
TGGCGATAAGTCGTGTCTTACCGGGTTGGACTCAAGACGATAGTTACCGGATAAGGCGCAGCGGTCGGGC
TGAACGGGGGGTTCGTGCACACAGCCCAGCTTGGAGCGAACGACCTACACCGAACTGAGATACCTACAGC
GTGAGCTATGAGAAAGCGCCACGCTTCCCGAAGGGAGAAAGGCGGACAGGTATCCGGTAAGCGGCAGGGT
CGGAACAGGAGAGCGCACGAGGGAGCTTCCAGGGGGAAACGCCTGGTATCTTTATAGTCCTGTCGGGTTT
CGCCACCTCTGACTTGAGCGTCGATTTTTGTGATGCTCGTCAGGGGGGCGGAGCCTATGGAAAAACGCCA
GCAACGCGGCCTTTTTACGGTTCCTGGCCTTTTGCTGGCCTTTTGCTCACATGTTCTTTCCTGCGTTATC
CCCTGATTCTGTGGATAACCGTATTACCGCCTTTGAGTGAGCTGATACCGCTCGCCGCAGCCGAACGACC
GAGCGCAGCGAGTCAGTGAGCGAGGAAGCGGAAGAGCGCCCAATACGCAAACCGCCTCTCCCCGCGCGTT
GGCCGATTCATTAATGCAGCTGGCACGACAGGTTTCCCGACTGGAAAGCGGGCAGTGAGCGCAACGCAAT
TAATGTGAGTTAGCTCACTCATTAGGCACCCCAGGCTTTACACTTTATGCTTCCGGCTCGTATGTTGTGT
GGAATTGTGAGCGGATAACAATTTCACA
Features (pLannotate 1.2.2; 27 found; start..end, strand, type, name):
    703..1410    +  CDS            mRuby3: mRuby3 is a basic (constitutively fluorescent) red fluorescent protein published in 2016, derived from Entacmaea quadricolor. It has low acid sensitivity.
   1468..1554    +  CDS            IL6 (fragment): IL6_MUSPF - Experimental evidence at transcript level: Swiss-Prot protein existence level 2. Acts as an essential factor in bone homeostasis and on vessels directly or indirectly by induction of VEGF, resulting in increased angiogenesis activity and vascular permeability. Induces, through 'trans-signaling' and synergistically with IL1B and TNF, the production of VEGF. Involved in metabolic controls, is discharged into the bloodstream after muscle contraction increasing lipolysis and improving insulin resistance (By similarity). 'Trans-signaling' in central nervous system also regulates energy
   1555..2067    +  CDS            Nluc: NanoLuc® luciferase human codon-optimized
   2086..2310    +  polyA_signal   bGH poly(A) signal: bovine growth hormone polyadenylation signal
   2323..2341    +  promoter       SV40 promoter (fragment): SV40 enhancer and early promoter
   2342..2375    -  protein_bind   loxP: Cre-mediated recombination occurs in the 8-bp core sequence (GCATACAT). Cre recombinase
   2436..2934    +  promoter       PGK promoter: mouse phosphoglycerate kinase 1 promoter
   2974..3573    +  CDS            PuroR (fragment): puromycin N-acetyltransferase; pac from Streptomyces; confers resistance to puromycin
   3651..4103    +  polyA_signal   PGK poly(A) signal: mouse phosphoglycerate kinase 1 polyadenylation signal
   4130..4163    -  protein_bind   loxP: Cre-mediated recombination occurs in the 8-bp core sequence (GCATACAT). Cre recombinase
   4890..5011    -  polyA_signal   SV40 poly(A) signal: SV40 polyadenylation signal
   5016..5043    -  misc_feature   WPRE (fragment): woodchuck hepatitis virus posttranscriptional regulatory element
   5050..5769    -  CDS            mClover3: bright green-yellow fluorescent protein derived from mClover2, with improved photostability (Bajar et al., 2003) mammalian codon-optimized
   5791..5994    -  intron         EF-1α intron A: truncated intron upstream of the start codon of human EF-1α
   6620..6729    -  intron         EF-1α intron A (fragment): intron upstream of the start codon of human EF-1α
   6730..6941    -  promoter       EF-1α core promoter: core promoter for human elongation factor EF-1α
   6985..7003    -  promoter       T7 promoter: promoter for bacteriophage T7 RNA polymerase
   7006..7100    +  CDS            lacZα (fragment): LacZα fragment of β-galactosidase; lacZ fragment
   7092..7190    +  CDS            tnpA (fragment): TN5P_ECOLX - Also known as tnp. Experimental evidence at protein level: Swiss-Prot protein existence level 1. Mediates transposition of transposon Tn5 by a 'cut and paste' mechanism. First, the monomeric transposase binds the 19 bp inverted DNA repeats flanking the transposon. Then, dimerization of the DNA- bound transposase creates a synaptic DNA complex. After nicking of the first DNA strand, excision of the transposon proceeds through a series of intermediates. The transposase then mediates the insertion of the transposon at a new site by strand transfer. The activity of the wild- type tran
   7222..8013    +  CDS            neo: KKA2_KLEPN - Also known as kan, nptII. Experimental evidence at protein level: Swiss-Prot protein existence level 1. Resistance to kanamycin, neomycin, paromomycin, ribostamycin, butirosin and gentamicin B. From Klebsiella pneumoniae.
   8017..8033    +  promoter       AmpR promoter (fragment): bla
   8034..8894    +  CDS            AmpR: β-lactamase; bla; confers resistance to ampicillin, carbenicillin, and related antibiotics
   9065..9653    +  rep_origin     ori: high-copy-number ColE1/pMB1/pBR322/pUC origin of replication
   9836..9928    +  CDS            lacI (fragment): lac repressor; lacI; The lac repressor binds to the lac operator to inhibit transcription in E. coli. This inhibition can be relieved by adding lactose or isopropyl-β-D-thiogalactopyranoside (IPTG).
   9941..9962    +  protein_bind   CAP binding site: CAP binding activates transcription in the presence of cAMP. E. coli catabolite activator protein
   9977..10007   +  promoter       lac promoter: promoter for the E. coli lac operon
  10015..10031   +  protein_bind   lac operator: The lac repressor binds to the lac operator to inhibit transcription in E. coli. This inhibition can be relieved by adding lactose or isopropyl-β-D-thiogalactopyranoside (IPTG). lac repressor encoded by lacI
