[The description below was written by a language model from this plasmid's Addgene catalogue record and pLannotate feature annotations shown in this document.]
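Description:
PECAM1-mRuby3-T2A-secNluc is a homology-directed repair donor plasmid, catalogued as a CRISPR vector on a pUC19 backbone, intended for knocking an mRuby3-T2A-secNluc reporter into the human PECAM1 locus. It replicates in E. coli from a high-copy ColE1/pUC origin and is selected with ampicillin through the AmpR β-lactamase gene. The annotated sequence also contains a neo (kanamycin/neomycin resistance) reading frame next to AmpR, but the depositor advises against relying on kanamycin selection.

The payload opens with an mRuby3 red fluorescent protein coding sequence. It is followed by a short segment annotated as an IL6 fragment lying directly upstream of human codon-optimised NanoLuc, which most likely serves as the secretion signal that makes the luciferase "sec"Nluc. The T2A peptide named in the title is not annotated separately but would fit in the small gap between mRuby3 and that signal sequence, allowing the two reporters to be produced as separate proteins from one transcript ending at a bGH polyadenylation signal. No promoter is annotated upstream of mRuby3, consistent with expression being driven by the endogenous PECAM1 locus after integration.

Downstream sits a loxP-flanked PGK promoter–PuroR–PGK poly(A) cassette for puromycin selection of edited cells, which Cre can later excise. The PECAM1 homology arms are not annotated but presumably occupy the unannotated regions flanking this unit.

On the opposite strand, apparently outside the arms, is an EF-1α promoter/intron–mClover3–SV40 poly(A) cassette. Its role is not stated, though it could mark transfection or random backbone integration. The associated publication describes a quantitative angiogenesis assay based on visualised vascular organoids.
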