Addgene plasmid #235607: PECAM1-mRuby3-T2A-secNluc
Purpose: Donor plasmid for knock-in of mRuby3-T2A-secNluc into the human PECAM1 locus
Depositing lab: Kai Wang. Depositing organization: Peking University Health Science Center. Publication: A novel quantitative angiogenesis assay based on visualized vascular organoid. Zhao Y, Sun M, Pan Z, Kong W, Hong Z, Zhang W, Sun B, Zhang J, Wang X, Wang K. Angiogenesis. 2025 Jan 3;28(1):10. doi: 10.1007/s10456-024-09967-z. PubMed 39751990.
Backbone
  Vector backbone: pUC19
  Vector type: CRISPR
Growth in bacteria
  Bacterial resistance: Ampicillin, 100 μg/mL
  Growth temperature: 37°C
  Growth strain: DH5alpha
  Growth instructions: Depositor does not recommend growing the plasmid in Kanamycin containing medium.
  Copy number: High Copy
Gene/Insert
  Gene/Insert name: PECAM1 homologous recombination arms with PuroR drug selection cassette
  Species: H. sapiens (human)
  Insert size (bp): 3523
  Cloning method: Gibson Cloning
Terms and licenses: Academic/Nonprofit Terms; Industry Terms: Not Available to Industry
How to cite: PECAM1-mRuby3-T2A-secNluc was a gift from Kai Wang (Addgene plasmid # 235607 ; http://n2t.net/addgene:235607 ; RRID:Addgene_235607)
